>Addgene plasmid #187076 | pCDNA5/FRT/TO_TOM20-dHaloTag7_T2A_Lifeact-HaloTag7 | addgene full sequence | sequence record 376955 | Addgene NGS Result
GACGGATCGGGAGATCTCCCGATCCCCTATGGTGCACTCTCAGTACAATCTGCTCTGATGCCGCATAGTT
AAGCCAGTATCTGCTCCCTGCTTGTGTGTTGGAGGTCGCTGAGTAGTGCGCGAGCAAAATTTAAGCTACA
ACAAGGCAAGGCTTGACCGACAATTGCATGAAGAATCTGCTTAGGGTTAGGCGTTTTGCGCTGCTTCGCG
ATGTACGGGCCAGATATACGCGTTGACATTGATTATTGACTAGTTATTAATAGTAATCAATTACGGGGTC
ATTAGTTCATAGCCCATATATGGAGTTCCGCGTTACATAACTTACGGTAAATGGCCCGCCTGGCTGACCG
CCCAACGACCCCCGCCCATTGACGTCAATAATGACGTATGTTCCCATAGTAACGCCAATAGGGACTTTCC
ATTGACGTCAATGGGTGGAGTATTTACGGTAAACTGCCCACTTGGCAGTACATCAAGTGTATCATATGCC
AAGTACGCCCCCTATTGACGTCAATGACGGTAAATGGCCCGCCTGGCATTATGCCCAGTACATGACCTTA
TGGGACTTTCCTACTTGGCAGTACATCTACGTATTAGTCATCGCTATTACCATGGTGATGCGGTTTTGGC
AGTACATCAATGGGCGTGGATAGCGGTTTGACTCACGGGGATTTCCAAGTCTCCACCCCATTGACGTCAA
TGGGAGTTTGTTTTGGCACCAAAATCAACGGGACTTTCCAAAATGTCGTAACAACTCCGCCCCATTGACG
CAAATGGGCGGTAGGCGTGTACGGTGGGAGGTCTATATAAGCAGAGCTCTCCCTATCAGTGATAGAGATC
TCCCTATCAGTGATAGAGATCGTCGACGAGCTCGTTTAGTGAACCGTCAGATCGCCTGGAGACGCCATCC
ACGCTGTTTTGACCTCCATAGAAGACACCGGGACCGATCCAGCCTCCGGACTCTAGCGTTTAAACTTAAG
CTTGGTACCGAGCTCGGATCCACTAGTCCAGTGTGGTGGAATTCTGCAGATATCCAGCAACCATGGTGGG
TCGGAACAGCGCCATCGCCGCCGGTGTATGCGGGGCCCTTTTCATTGGGTACTGCATCTACTTCGACCGC
AAAAGACGAAGTGACCCCAACTTCAAGAACAGGCTTCGAGAACGAAGAAAGAAACAGAAGCTTGCCAAGG
AGAGAGCTGGGCTTTCCAAGTTACCTGACCTTAAAGATGCTGAAGCTGTTCAGAAGTTCTTCCTTGAAGA
AATACAGCTTGGTGAAGAGTTACTAGCTCAAGGTGAATATGAGAAGGGCGTAGACCATCTGACAAATGCA
ATTGCTGTGTGTGGACAGCCACAGCAGTTACTGCAGGTCTTACAGCAAACTCTTCCACCACCAGTGTTCC
AGATGCTTCTGACTAAGCTCCCAACAATTAGTCAGAGAATTGTAAGTGCTCAGAGCTTGGCTGAAGATGA
TGTGGAAGGCGGTAGCGGGGATCCACCGGTCGCCACCGAAATCGGTACTGGCTTTCCATTCGACCCCCAT
TATGTGGAAGTCCTGGGCGAGCGCATGCACTACGTCGATGTTGGTCCGCGCGATGGCACCCCTGTGCTGT
TCCTGCACGGTAACCCGACCTCCTCCTACGTGTGGCGCAACATCATCCCGCATGTTGCACCGACCCATCG
CTGCATTGCTCCAGACCTGATCGGTATGGGCAAATCCGACAAACCAGACCTGGGTTATTTCTTCGACGAC
CACGTCCGCTTCATGGATGCCTTCATCGAAGCCCTGGGTCTGGAAGAGGTCGTCCTGGTCATTCACGCCT
GGGGCTCCGCTCTGGGTTTCCACTGGGCCAAGCGCAATCCAGAGCGCGTCAAAGGTATTGCATTTATGGA
GTTCATCCGCCCTATCCCGACCTGGGACGAATGGCCAGAATTTGCCCGCGAGACCTTCCAGGCCTTCCGC
ACCACCGACGTCGGCCGCAAGCTGATCATCGATCAGAACGTTTTTATCGAGGGTACGCTGCCGATGGGTG
TCGTCCGCCCGCTGACTGAAGTCGAGATGGACCATTACCGCGAGCCGTTCCTGAATCCTGTTGACCGCGA
GCCACTGTGGCGCTTCCCAAACGAGCTGCCAATCGCCGGTGAGCCAGCGAACATCGTCGCGCTGGTCGAA
GAATACATGGACTGGCTGCACCAGTCCCCTGTCCCGAAGCTGCTGTTCTGGGGCACCCCAGGCGTTCTGA
TCCCACCGGCCGAAGCCGCTCGCCTGGCCAAAAGCCTGCCTAACTGCAAGGCTGTGGACATCGGCCCGGG
TCTGAATCTGCTGCAAGAAGACAACCCGGACCTGATCGGCAGCGAGATCGCGCGCTGGCTGTCCACGCTC
GAGATTTCCGGCGGCAGTGGAGAGGGCAGAGGAAGTCTGCTAACATGCGGTGACGTCGAGGAGAATCCTG
GCCCAATGGGCGTGGCCGACCTGATCAAGAAGTTCGAGAGCATCAGCAAGGAGGAGGGGGATCCACCGGT
CGCCACCGGATCCGAAATCGGTACTGGCTTTCCATTCGACCCCCATTATGTGGAAGTCCTGGGCGAGCGC
ATGCACTACGTCGATGTTGGTCCGCGCGATGGCACCCCTGTGCTGTTCCTGCACGGTAACCCGACCTCCT
CCTACGTGTGGCGCAACATCATCCCGCATGTTGCACCGACCCATCGCTGCATTGCTCCAGACCTGATCGG
TATGGGCAAATCCGACAAACCAGACCTGGGTTATTTCTTCGACGACCACGTCCGCTTCATGGATGCCTTC
ATCGAAGCCCTGGGTCTGGAAGAGGTCGTCCTGGTCATTCACGACTGGGGCTCCGCTCTGGGTTTCCACT
GGGCCAAGCGCAATCCAGAGCGCGTCAAAGGTATTGCATTTATGGAGTTCATCCGCCCTATCCCGACCTG
GGACGAATGGCCAGAATTTGCCCGCGAGACCTTCCAGGCCTTCCGCACCACCGACGTCGGCCGCAAGCTG
ATCATCGATCAGAACGTTTTTATCGAGGGTACGCTGCCGATGGGTGTCGTCCGCCCGCTGACTGAAGTCG
AGATGGACCATTACCGCGAGCCGTTCCTGAATCCTGTTGACCGCGAGCCACTGTGGCGCTTCCCAAACGA
GCTGCCAATCGCCGGTGAGCCAGCGAACATCGTCGCGCTGGTCGAAGAATACATGGACTGGCTGCACCAG
TCCCCTGTCCCGAAGCTGCTGTTCTGGGGCACCCCAGGCGTTCTGATCCCACCGGCCGAAGCCGCTCGCC
TGGCCAAAAGCCTGCCTAACTGCAAGGCTGTGGACATCGGCCCGGGTCTGAATCTGCTGCAAGAAGACAA
CCCGGACCTGATCGGCAGCGAGATCGCGCGCTGGCTGTCTACTCTGGAGATTTCCGGTTAACCGCTCGAG
TCTAGAGGGCCCGTTTAAACCCGCTGATCAGCCTCGACTGTGCCTTCTAGTTGCCAGCCATCTGTTGTTT
GCCCCTCCCCCGTGCCTTCCTTGACCCTGGAAGGTGCCACTCCCACTGTCCTTTCCTAATAAAATGAGGA
AATTGCATCGCATTGTCTGAGTAGGTGTCATTCTATTCTGGGGGGTGGGGTGGGGCAGGACAGCAAGGGG
GAGGATTGGGAAGACAATAGCAGGCATGCTGGGGATGCGGTGGGCTCTATGGCTTCTGAGGCGGAAAGAA
CCAGCTGGGGCTCTAGGGGGTATCCCC
[124 nt withheld, positions 3738-3861]
C
[91 nt withheld, positions 3863-3953]
AGGGTGATGGTTCACGTACCTAGAAGTTCCTATTCCGAAGTTCCTATTCTCTAGAAAGTATAGGAACTTC
CTTGGCCAAAAAGCCTGAACTCACCGCGACGTCTGTCGAGAAGTTTCTGATCGAAAAGTTCGACAGCGTC
TCCGACCTGATGCAGCTCTCGGAGGGCGAAGAATCTCGTGCTTTCAGCTTCGATGTAGGAGGGCGTGGAT
ATGTCCTGCGGGTAAATAGCTGCGCCGATGGTTTCTACAAAGATCGTTATGTTTATCGGCACTTTGCATC
GGCCGCGCTCCCGATTCCGGAAGTGCTTGACATTGGGGAATTCAGCGAGAGCCTGACCTATTGCATCTCC
CGCCGTGCACAGGGTGTCACGTTGCAAGACCTGCCTGAAACCGAACTGCCCGCTGTTCTGCAGCCGGTCG
CGGAGGCCATGGATGCGATCGCTGCGGCCGATCTTAGCCAGACGAGCGGGTTCGGCCCATTCGGACCGCA
AGGAATCGGTCAATACACTACATGGCGTGATTTCATATGCGCGATTGCTGATCCCCATGTGTATCACTGG
CAAACTGTGATGGACGACACCGTCAGTGCGTCCGTCGCGCAGGCTCTCGATGAGCTGATGCTTTGGGCCG
AGGACTGCCCCGAAGTCCGGCACCTCGTGCACGCGGATTTCGGCTCCAACAATGTCCTGACGGACAATGG
CCGCATAACAGCGGTCATTGACTGGAGCGAGGCGATGTTCGGGGATTCCCAATACGAGGTCGCCAACATC
TTCTTCTGGAGGCCGTGGTTGGCTTGTATGGAGCAGCAGACGCGCTACTTCGAGCGGAGGCATCCGGAGC
TTGCAGGATCGCCGCGGCTCCGGGCGTATATGCTCCGCATTGGTCTTGACCAACTCTATCAGAGCTTGGT
TGACGGCAATTTCGATGATGCAGCTTGGGCGCAGGGTCGATGCGACGCAATCGTCCGATCCGGAGCCGGG
ACTGTCGGGCGTACACAAATCGCCCGCAGAAGCGCGGCCGTCTGGACCGATGGCTGTGTAGAAGTACTCG
CCGATAGTGGAAACCGACGCCCCAGCACTCGTCCGAGGGCAAAGGAATAGCACGTACTACGAGATTTCGA
TTCCACCGCCGCCTTCTATGAAAGGTTGGGCTTCGGAATCGTTTTCCGGGACGCCGGCTGGATGATCCTC
CAGCGCGGGGATCTCATGCTGGAGTTCTTCGCCCACCCCAACTTGTTTATTGCAGCTTATAATGGTTACA
AATAAAGCAATAGCATCACAAATTTCACAAATAAAGCATTTTTTTCACTGCATTCTAGTTGTGGTTTGTC
CAAACTCATCAATGTATCTTATCATGTCTGTATACCGTCGACCTCTAGCTAGAGCTTGGCGTAATCATGG
TCATAGCTGTTTCCTGTGTGAAATTGTTATCCGCTCACAATTCCACACAACATACGAGCCGGAAGCATAA
AGTGTAAAGCCTGGGGTGCCTAATGAGTGAGCTAACTCACATTAATTGCGTTGCGCTCACTGCCCGCTTT
CCAGTCGGGAAACCTGTCGTGCCAGCTGCATTAATGAATCGGCCAACGCGCGGGGAGAGGCGGTTTGCGT
ATTGGGCGCTCTTCCGCTTCCTCGCTCACTGACTCGCTGCGCTCGGTCGTTCGGCTGCGGCGAGCGGTAT
CAGCTCACTCAAAGGCGGTAATACGGTTATCCACAGAATCAGGGGATAACGCAGGAAAGAACATGTGAGC
AAAAGGCCAGCAAAAGGCCAGGAACCGTAAAAAGGCCGCGTTGCTGGCGTTTTTCCATAGGCTCCGCCCC
CCTGACGAGCATCACAAAAATCGACGCTCAAGTCGGAGGTGGCGAAACCCGACAGGACTATAAAGATACC
AGGCGTTTCCCCCTGGAAGCTCCCTCATGCGCTCTCCTGTTCCGACCCTGCCGCTTACCGGATACCTGTC
CGCCTTTCTCCCTTCGGGAAGCGTGGCGCTTTCTCATAGCTCACGCTGTAGGTATCTCAGTTCGGTGTAG
GTCGTTCGCTCCAAGCTGGGCTGTGTGCACGAACCCCCCGTTCAGCCCGACCGCTGCGCCTTATCCGGTA
ACTATCGTCTTGAGTCCAACCCGGTAAGACACGACTTATCGCCACTGGCAGCAGCCACTGGTAACAGGAT
TAGCAGAGCGAGGTATGTAGGCGGTGCTACAGAGTTCTTGAAGTGGTGGCCTAACTACGGCTACACTAGA
AGAACAGTATTTGGTATCTGCGCTCTGCTGAAGCCAGTTACCTTCGGAAAAAGAGTTGGTAGCTCTTGAT
CCGGCAAACAAACCACCGCTGGTAGCGGTGGTTTTTTTGTTTGCAAGCAGCAGATTACGCGCAGAAAAAA
AGGATCTCAAGAAGATCCTTTGATCTTTTCTACGGGGTCTGACGCTCAGTGGAACGAAAACTCACGTTAA
GGGATTTTGGTCATGAGATTATCAAAAAGGATCTTCACCTAGATCCTTTTAAATTAAAAATGAAGTTTTA
AATCAATCTAAAGTATATATGAGTAAACTTGGTCTGACAGTTACCAATGCTTAATCAGTGAGGCACCTAT
CTCAGCGATCTGTCTATTTCGTTCATCCATAGTTGCCTGACTCCCCGTCGTGTAGATAACTACGATACGG
GAGGGCTTACCATCTGGCCCCAGTGCTGCAATGATACCGCGAGACCCACGCTCACCGGCTCCAGATTTAT
CAGCAATAAACCAGCCAGCCGGAAGGGCCGAGCGCAGAAGTGGTCCTGCAACTTTATCCGCCTCCATCCA
GTCTATTAATTGTTGCCGGGAAGCTAGAGTAAGTAGTTCGCCAGTTAATAGTTTGCGCAACGTTGTTGCC
ATTGCTACAGGCATCGTGGTGTCACGCTCGTCGTTTGGTATGGCTTCATTCAGCTCCGGTTCCCAACGAT
CAAGGCGAGTTACATGATCCCCCATGTTGTGCAAAAAAGCGGTTAGCTCCTTCGGTCCTCCGATCGTTGT
CAGAAGTAAGTTGGCCGCAGTGTTATCACTCATGGTTATGGCAGCACTGCATAATTCTCTTACTGTCATG
CCATCCGTAAGATGCTTTTCTGTGACTGGTGAGTACTCAACCAAGTCATTCTGAGAATAGTGTATGCGGC
GACCGAGTTGCTCTTGCCCGGCGTCAATACGGGATAATACCGCGCCACATAGCAGAACTTTAAAAGTGCT
CATCATTGGAAAACGTTCTTCGGGGCGAAAACTCTCAAGGATCTTACCGCTGTTGAGATCCAGTTCGATG
TAACCCACTCGTGCACCCAACTGATCTTCAGCATCTTTTACTTTCACCAGCGTTTCTGGGTGAGCAAAAA
CAGGAAGGCAAAATGCCGCAAAAAAGGGAATAAGGGCGACACGGAAATGTTGAATACTCATACTCTTCCT
TTTTCAATATTATTGAAGCATTTATCAGGGTTATTGTCTCATGAGCGGATACATATTTGAATGTATTTAG
AAAAATAAACAAATAGGGGTTCCGCGCACATTTCCCCGAAAAGTGCCACCTGACGTC
Features (pLannotate 1.2.2; 24 found; start..end, strand, type, name):
     28..80      -  misc_feature   bom (fragment): basis of mobility region from pBR322
    235..614     +  enhancer       CMV enhancer: human cytomegalovirus immediate early enhancer
    615..818     +  promoter       CMV promoter: human cytomegalovirus (CMV) immediate early promoter
    820..839     +  promoter       PLtetO-1 promoter (fragment): modified phage lambda PL promoter with tet operator sites (Lutz and Bujard, 1997)
    841..860     +  promoter       PLtetO-1 promoter (fragment): modified phage lambda PL promoter with tet operator sites (Lutz and Bujard, 1997)
    868..901     +  promoter       TRE3GV promoter (fragment): 3rd-generation Tet-responsive promoter that can be activated by binding of Tet-On® 3G, optimized for retroviral and lentiviral vectors
   1043..1477    +  CDS            TOMM20: TOM20_HUMAN - Also known as KIAA0016. Experimental evidence at protein level: Swiss-Prot protein existence level 1. Central component of the receptor complex responsible for the recognition and translocation of cytosolically synthesized mitochondrial preproteins. Together with TOM22 functions as the transit peptide receptor at the surface of the mitochondrion outer membrane and facilitates the movement of preproteins into the TOM40 translocation pore (By similarity). Required for the translocation across the mitochondrial outer membrane of cytochrome P450 monooxygenases. From Homo sapiens (Hum
   1508..2392    +  CDS            HaloTag®: modified bacterial dehalogenase that forms covalent bonds with chloroalkane derivatives
   2456..2533    +  CDS            ABP140 (fragment): AB140_YEAST - Also known as TRM140. Experimental evidence at protein level: Swiss-Prot protein existence level 1. S-adenosyl-L-methionine-dependent methyltransferase that mediates N(3)-methylcytidine modification of residue 32 of the tRNA anticodon loop of tRNA(Thr) and tRNA(Ser). Binds F-actin and shows weak F-actin cross-linking activity. From Saccharomyces cerevisiae (strain ATCC 204508 / S288c) (Baker's yeast).
   2534..3417    +  CDS            HaloTag® (fragment): modified bacterial dehalogenase that forms covalent bonds with chloroalkane derivatives
   3468..3692    +  polyA_signal   bGH poly(A) signal: bovine growth hormone polyadenylation signal
   3696..3717    +  promoter       SV40 promoter (fragment): SV40 enhancer and early promoter
   3738..3971    +  rep_origin     f1 ori (fragment) (sequence partly withheld): f1 bacteriophage origin of replication; arrow indicates direction of (+) strand synthesis
   3976..4023    +  protein_bind   FRT: FLP-mediated recombination occurs in the 8-bp core sequence TCTAGAAA (Turan and Bode, 2011). FLP recombinase from the Saccharomyces cerevisiae 2μ plasmid
   4031..5053    +  CDS            HygR: aminoglycoside phosphotransferase from E. coli; aph(4)-Ia; confers resistance to hygromycin
   5063..5188    +  CDS            ble (fragment): BLE_KLEPN - Experimental evidence at protein level: Swiss-Prot protein existence level 1. Binding protein with a strong affinity to the bleomycin family of antibiotics. Binds to CL990; an antimitotic-antibiotic compound. From Klebsiella pneumoniae.
   5183..5304    +  polyA_signal   SV40 poly(A) signal: SV40 polyadenylation signal
   5377..5393    -  protein_bind   lac operator: The lac repressor binds to the lac operator to inhibit transcription in E. coli. This inhibition can be relieved by adding lactose or isopropyl-β-D-thiogalactopyranoside (IPTG). lac repressor encoded by lacI
   5401..5431    -  promoter       lac promoter: promoter for the E. coli lac operon
   5446..5467    -  protein_bind   CAP binding site: CAP binding activates transcription in the presence of cAMP. E. coli catabolite activator protein
   5480..5572    -  CDS            lacI (fragment): lac repressor; lacI; The lac repressor binds to the lac operator to inhibit transcription in E. coli. This inhibition can be relieved by adding lactose or isopropyl-β-D-thiogalactopyranoside (IPTG).
   5755..6343    -  rep_origin     ori: high-copy-number ColE1/pMB1/pBR322/pUC origin of replication
   6514..7374    -  CDS            AmpR: β-lactamase; bla; confers resistance to ampicillin, carbenicillin, and related antibiotics
   7375..7479    -  promoter       AmpR promoter: bla
