[The description below was written by a language model from this plasmid's Addgene catalogue record and pLannotate feature annotations shown in this document.]
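Description:
pCDNA5/FRT/TO_TOM20-dHaloTag7_T2A_Lifeact-HaloTag7 is a mammalian expression plasmid of about 7.5 kb built on the pcDNA5/FRT/TO backbone. It is propagated in E. coli through a high-copy ColE1/pUC-type origin with ampicillin resistance from the bla gene. Expression is driven by the CMV immediate early enhancer and promoter, followed by short tet operator-like elements. The annotation software labels these as fragments of PLtetO-1 and TRE3GV, which fits the tetracycline-regulatable "TO" design in which transcription is held off in cells expressing the Tet repressor and released by tetracycline or doxycycline. A bGH polyadenylation signal terminates the transcript. Downstream lies an FRT site placed directly in front of a hygromycin resistance coding sequence with an SV40 poly(A). No full promoter is annotated upstream of this marker. In this backbone family the arrangement allows FLP-mediated integration into a genomic FRT landing site, with hygromycin selection of the resulting isogenic stable lines.

The insert is a single open reading frame encoding two fusion proteins separated by a T2A self-cleaving peptide, which is named in the construct title but not separately annotated. The first is human TOM20 (TOMM20), a mitochondrial outer membrane receptor, fused to dHaloTag7. This is HaloTag7 carrying the D106A mutation, which changes the dehalogenase residue needed for covalent bond formation with chloroalkane ligands. The second is Lifeact, the short F-actin-binding peptide derived from yeast ABP140, fused to standard HaloTag7. One transcript therefore places dHaloTag7 on the mitochondrial surface and HaloTag7 on actin filaments. The associated work concerns exchangeable HaloTag ligands for super-resolution fluorescence microscopy, so the construct presumably lets the two tag variants be compared or distinguished within the same cell.
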