Addgene plasmid #187076: pCDNA5/FRT/TO_TOM20-dHaloTag7_T2A_Lifeact-HaloTag7
Purpose: Co-expression of dHaloTag7 at the mitochondria surface and HaloTag7 on actin filaments
Depositing lab: Kai Johnsson. Depositing organization: Max Planck Institute for Medical Research. Publication: Exchangeable HaloTag Ligands for Super-Resolution Fluorescence Microscopy. Kompa J, Bruins J, Glogger M, Wilhelm J, Frei MS, Tarnawski M, D'Este E, Heilemann M, Hiblot J, Johnsson K. J Am Chem Soc. 2023 Feb 8;145(5):3075-3083. doi: 10.1021/jacs.2c11969. Epub 2023 Jan 30. PubMed 36716211.
Backbone
  Vector backbone: pCDNA5/FR/TO
  Vector type: Mammalian Expression
  Selectable markers: Hygromycin
Growth in bacteria
  Bacterial resistance: Ampicillin, 100 μg/mL
  Growth temperature: 37°C
  Growth strain: DH5alpha
  Copy number: High Copy
Gene/Insert
  Gene/Insert name: TOM20-dHaloTag7_T2A_Lifeact-HaloTag7 (alt names: TOM20-dHaloTag7; Lifeact-HaloTag7)
  Species: H. sapiens (human)
  Mutation: dHaloTag7 = HaloTag7-D106A
  Cloning method: Gibson Cloning
Terms and licenses: Academic/Nonprofit Terms; Industry Terms: Not Available to Industry
How to cite: pCDNA5/FRT/TO_TOM20-dHaloTag7_T2A_Lifeact-HaloTag7 was a gift from Kai Johnsson (Addgene plasmid # 187076 ; http://n2t.net/addgene:187076 ; RRID:Addgene_187076)
